>Addgene plasmid #175549 | pNQL001-WAPL-AID[71-114]-eGFP-FRT-Neo/Kan-FRT targeting construct | addgene full sequence | sequence record 345088 | Addgene NGS Result
TTCGAAGTTCCTATTCTCTAGAAAGTATAGGAACTTCATCAGTCAGGTACATAATGGATCCGCTTGGTAA
TACTGAAGCTATCCTTAGACAAAGAAAAGACATGAAAGAAGTCCTTGAAGATATACCAAGAACATTCATC
AGTATCATTCATTCGTGTTGGATTTTTATGATCACCCGATTTCTTCATCATGCATTCTGCGTTTGCTAAA
TGACAGTTACTACATCAATCTGCAGCTATCAAAAATGAGGGAAAAGGTTCAGGCTGTTAACAATCCCATG
CAGTATTTAAATACACTTACTTGGCAGAGTCTATACCTGCCCCTGTTTCCTTGCTGTATTTCAGGCAAGG
TTTAAAGAGGGGAATTTGTGCTGCTGTTAGTGCAACTGCTGTGTATGTTGAGCCACTGTTGTCATGCCAG
TCAGGTGCAAAGGCAGCTTAGCTACTGAGGTATTGAATGTTCTGAGGACATTCTAGACAACAGCTTAGAT
CCTTTTTCAGGCTCATTTGCTTTTGCTTTTTGTTGAATGATTCCAATCGTAAATAAAGCTTTTAATAATT
TTGTGAATTTTTTGGTTGTTGTTCCCTGAACTACTGTCTATATTTAAAATGAGATGGAATCCAAAGACAC
AAGGGATTAATAGTATATTTTTTTATTCTTGATTAGGTTTGGGTGTTGAACTATTTTTCACTTCTGAGAC
CATGACCATATTCAATGTCATACCATTATGTGTCATAGCTATAGGCACAAGAAAACAAATAGCAGTTTGA
GGGAATATTATATTATATAAGATAATGTGCCCTGTTAAAGGATTATAGTTCTAGAGCGGCCGCCACCGCG
GTGGAGCTCCAGCTTTTGTTCCCTTTAGTGAGGGTTAATTTCGAGCTTGGCGTAATCATGGTCATAGCTG
TTTCCTGTGTGAAATTGTTATCCGCTCACAATTCCACACAACATACGAGCCGGAAGCATAAAGTGTAAAG
CCTGGGGTGCCTAATGAGTGAGCTAACTCACATTAATTGCGTTGCGCTCACTGCCCGCTTTCCAGTCGGG
AAACCTGTCGTGCCAGCTGCATTAATGAATCGGCCAACGCGCGGGGAGAGGCGGTTTGCGTATTGGGCGC
TCTTCCGCTTCCTCGCTCACTGACTCGCTGCGCTCGGTCGTTCGGCTGCGGCGAGCGGTATCAGCTCACT
CAAAGGCGGTAATACGGTTATCCACAGAATCAGGGGATAACGCAGGAAAGAACATGTGAGCAAAAGGCCA
GCAAAAGGCCAGGAACCGTAAAAAGGCCGCGTTGCTGGCGTTTTTCCATAGGCTCCGCCCCCCTGACGAG
CATCACAAAAATCGACGCTCAAGTCAGAGGTGGCGAAACCCGACAGGACTATAAAGATACCAGGCGTTTC
CCCCTGGAAGCTCCCTCGTGCGCTCTCCTGTTCCGACCCTGCCGCTTACCGGATACCTGTCCGCCTTTCT
CCCTTCGGGAAGCGTGGCGCTTTCTCATAGCTCACGCTGTAGGTATCTCAGTTCGGTGTAGGTCGTTCGC
TCCAAGCTGGGCTGTGTGCACGAACCCCCCGTTCAGCCCGACCGCTGCGCCTTATCCGGTAACTATCGTC
TTGAGTCCAACCCGGTAAGACACGACTTATCGCCACTGGCAGCAGCCACTGGTAACAGGATTAGCAGAGC
GAGGTATGTAGGCGGTGCTACAGAGTTCTTGAAGTGGTGGCCTAACTACGGCTACACTAGAAGAACAGTA
TTTGGTATCTGCGCTCTGCTGAAGCCAGTTACCTTCGGAAAAAGAGTTGGTAGCTCTTGATCCGGCAAAC
AAACCACCGCTGGTAGCGGTGGTTTTTTTGTTTGCAAGCAGCAGATTACGCGCAGAAAAAAAGGATCTCA
AGAAGATCCTTTGATCTTTTCTACGGGGTCTGACGCTCAGTGGAACGAAAACTCACGTTAAGGGATTTTG
GTCATGAGATTATCAAAAAGGATCTTCACCTAGATCCTTTTAAATTAAAAATGAAGTTTTAAATCAATCT
AAAGTATATATGAGTAAACTTGGTCTGACAGTTACCAATGCTTAATCAGTGAGGCACCTATCTCAGCGAT
CTGTCTATTTCGTTCATCCATAGTTGCCTGACTCCCCGTCGTGTAGATAACTACGATACGGGAGGGCTTA
CCATCTGGCCCCAGTGCTGCAATGATACCGCGAGACCCACGCTCACCGGCTCCAGATTTATCAGCAATAA
ACCAGCCAGCCGGAAGGGCCGAGCGCAGAAGTGGTCCTGCAACTTTATCCGCCTCCATCCAGTCTATTAA
TTGTTGCCGGGAAGCTAGAGTAAGTAGTTCGCCAGTTAATAGTTTGCGCAACGTTGTTGCCATTGCTACA
GGCATCGTGGTGTCACGCTCGTCGTTTGGTATGGCTTCATTCAGCTCCGGTTCCCAACGATCAAGGCGAG
TTACATGATCCCCCATGTTGTGCAAAAAAGCGGTTAGCTCCTTCGGTCCTCCGATCGTTGTCAGAAGTAA
GTTGGCCGCAGTGTTATCACTCATGGTTATGGCAGCACTGCATAATTCTCTTACTGTCATGCCATCCGTA
AGATGCTTTTCTGTGACTGGTGAGTACTCAACCAAGTCATTCTGAGAATAGTGTATGCGGCGACCGAGTT
GCTCTTGCCCGGCGTCAATACGGGATAATACCGCGCCACATAGCAGAACTTTAAAAGTGCTCATCATTGG
AAAACGTTCTTCGGGGCGAAAACTCTCAAGGATCTTACCGCTGTTGAGATCCAGTTCGATGTAACCCACT
CGTGCACCCAACTGATCTTCAGCATCTTTTACTTTCACCAGCGTTTCTGGGTGAGCAAAAACAGGAAGGC
AAAATGCCGCAAAAAAGGGAATAAGGGCGACACGGAAATGTTGAATACTCATACTCTTCCTTTTTCAATA
TTATTGAAGCATTTATCAGGGTTATTGTCTCATGAGCGGATACATATTTGAATGTATTTAGAAAAATAAA
CAAATAGGGGTTCCGCGCACATTTCCCCGAAAAGTGCCACCTAAATTGTAAGCGTTAATATTTTGTTAAA
ATTCGCGTTAAATTTTTGTTAAATCAGCTCATTTTTTAACCAATAGGCCGAAATCGGCAAAATCCCTTAT
AAATCAAAAGAATAGACCGAGATAGGGT
[37 nt withheld, positions 3179-3215]
AAAGAACGTGGACTCCAACGTCAAAGG
[49 nt withheld, positions 3243-3291]
T
[91 nt withheld, positions 3293-3383]
G
[124 nt withheld, positions 3385-3508]
CCCATTCGCCATTCAGGCTGCGCAACTGTTGGGAAGGGCGATCGGTGCGGGCCTCTTCGCTATTACGCCA
GCTGGCGAAAGGGGGATGTGCTGCAAGGCGATTAAGTTGGGTAACGCCAGGGTTTTCCCAGTCACGACGT
TGTAAAACGACGGCCAGTGAATTGTAATACGACTCACTATAGGGCGAATTGGGTACCCAGACAAAGTCTT
AACACTGTAGCCCAGGCTGGCAATCCACATGTTTCAGCCATTGGACCAGTGGGACCTGGCTAGTTTATGT
GTTTTTCAATTTAAATGTAATACATCGAAGGTGAAAATAATAATCCCATAGTGTTGTTCTTCCCTGTGGC
AAAATAGTTAACATAAGCAGCTTACAGAAGGTACATTTTGGTTTATAGTTCTAAATTTTTGTGTGTGTGG
TTTTTTTTCTGTTTGTTTTTGTTTTTTTGAGACAGGGTTTCTCTGTGTAGCCCTGGCTGTCCTGGAACTC
ACCCTGTAGACCAGGCTGGCCTCGAACTCAGAAATCCGCCTGCTTCTGCCTCTCAAGTGCTAGGATCAAA
GGCGTGCGCCACCACCACCAGGCTAGTTCTAAAATTTTTAGTCATGTGTGGCAAGAGCAGCGTGGAAGAG
CAGAGTGGCCAGCTAATAGAGAATGCCTGTGTATCTGCTTTCTCCTTTTATTCCAGCTGTGCTTCTAGGC
TGTGGGATGATGCCACCCACAAACAGAAAACTATTGTGGCAGAATGTTATATTACTAAGGCAATGATTTA
ATTTCAGTGTACTCTTTACTACGTAGACTTTGATACTTTTTTTTGTTTACCATTTTGTTAAGTATTAACT
CTAATTTCTCTCCTTCCCCTCTTAGTGTGCTGTTGGAACAACAGGCCAGAAGTCTATCTCTAGAGTGATT
GAATATTTGGAACATTGCGGAGGAGCAGGAGGCGTCGACGGTATCGATCCTAAAGATCCAGCCAAACCTC
CGGCCAAGGCACAAGTTGTGGGATGGCCACCGGTGAGATCATACCGGAAGAACGTGATGGTTTCCTGCCA
AAAATCAAGCGGTGGCCCGGAGGCGGCGGCGTTCGTGAAGAAGCTTGATGTGAGCAAGGGCGAGGAGCTG
TTCACCGGGGTGGTGCCCATCCTGGTCGAGCTGGACGGCGACGTAAACGGCCACAAGTTCAGCGTGTCCG
GCGAGGGCGAGGGCGATGCCACCTACGGCAAGCTGACCCTGAAGTTCATCTGCACCACCGGCAAGCTGCC
CGTGCCCTGGCCCACCCTCGTGACCACCCTGACCTACGGCGTGCAGTGCTTCAGCCGCTACCCCGACCAC
ATGAAGCAGCACGACTTCTTCAAGTCCGCCATGCCCGAAGGCTACGTCCAGGAGCGCACCATCTTCTTCA
AGGACGACGGCAACTACAAGACCCGCGCCGAGGTGAAGTTCGAGGGCGACACCCTGGTGAACCGCATCGA
GCTGAAGGGCATCGACTTCAAGGAGGACGGCAACATCCTGGGGCACAAGCTGGAGTACAACTACAACAGC
CACAACGTCTATATCATGGCCGACAAGCAGAAGAACGGCATCAAGGTGAACTTCAAGATCCGCCACAACA
TCGAGGACGGCAGCGTGCAGCTCGCCGACCACTACCAGCAGAACACCCCCATCGGCGACGGCCCCGTGCT
GCTGCCCGACAACCACTACCTGAGCACCCAGTCCGCCCTGAGCAAAGACCCCAACGAGAAGCGCGATCAC
ATGGTCCTGCTGGAGTTCGTGACCGCCGCCGGGATCACTCTCGGCATGGACGAGCTGTACAAGTAAGATA
TCGAATTCCGAAGTTCCTATTCTCTAGAAAGTATAGGAACTTCAGGTCTGAAGAGGAGTTTACGTCCAGC
CAAGCTAGCTTGGCTGCAGGTCGTCGAAATTCTACCGGGTAGGGGAGGCGCTTTTCCCAAGGCAGTCTGG
AGCATGCGCTTTAGCAGCCCCGCTGGGCACTTGGCGCTACACAAGTGGCCTCTGGCCTCGCACACATTCC
ACATCCACCGGTAGGCGCCAACCGGCTCCGTTCTTTGGTGGCCCCTTCGCGCCACCTTCTACTCCTCCCC
TAGTCAGGAAGTTCCCCCCCGCCCCGCAGCTCGCGTCGTGCAGGACGTGACAAATGGAAGTAGCACGTCT
CACTAGTCTCGTGCAGATGGACAGCACCGCTGAGCAATGGAAGCGGGTAGGCCTTTGGGGCAGCGGCCAA
TAGCAGCTTTGCTCCTTCGCTTTCTGGGCTCAGAGGCTGGGAAGGGGTGGGGGGCGGGGCGGGCGCCCGA
AGGTCCTCCGGAGGCCCGGCATTCTGCACGCTTCAAAAGCGCACGTCTGCCGCGCTGTTCTCCTCTTCCT
CATCTCCGGGCCTTTCGACCTGCAGCCTGTTGACAATTAATCATCGGCATAGTATATCGGCATAGTATAA
TACGACAAGGTGAGGAACTAAACCATGGGATCGGCCATTGAACAAGATGGATTGCACGCAGGTTCTCCGG
CCGCTTGGGTGGAGAGGCTATTCGGCTATGACTGGGCACAACAGACAATCGGCTGCTCTGATGCCGCCGT
GTTCCGGCTGTCAGCGCAGGGGCGCCCGGTTCTTTTTGTCAAGACCGACCTGTCCGGTGCCCTGAATGAA
CTGCAGGACGAGGCAGCGCGGCTATCGTGGCTGGCCACGACGGGCGTTCCTTGCGCAGCTGTGCTCGACG
TTGTCACTGAAGCGGGAAGGGACTGGCTGCTATTGGGCGAAGTGCCGGGGCAGGATCTCCTGTCATCTCA
CCTTGCTCCTGCCGAGAAAGTATCCATCATGGCTGATGCAATGCGGCGGCTGCATACGCTTGATCCGGCT
ACCTGCCCATTCGACCACCAAGCGAAACATCGCATCGAGCGAGCACGTACTCGGATGGAAGCCGGTCTTG
TCGATCAGGATGATCTGGACGAAGAGCATCAGGGGCTCGCGCCAGCCGAACTGTTCGCCAGGCTCAAGGC
GCGCATGCCCGACGGCGATGATCTCGTCGTGACCCATGGCGATGCCTGCTTGCCGAATATCATGGTGGAA
AATGGCCGCTTTTCTGGATTCATCGACTGTGGCCGGCTGGGTGTGGCGGACCGCTATCAGGACATAGCGT
TGGCTACCCGTGATATTGCTGAAGAGCTTGGCGGCGAATGGGCTGACCGCTTCCTCGTGCTTTACGGTAT
CGCCGCTCCCGATTCGCAGCGCATCGCCTTCTATCGCCTTCTTGACGAGTTCTTCTGAGGGGATCAATTC
TCTAGAGCTCGCTGATCAGCCTCGACTGTGCCTTCTAGTTGCCAGCCATCTGTTGTTTGCCCCTCCCCCG
TGCCTTCCTTGACCCTGGAAGGTGCCACTCCCACTGTCCTTTCCTAATAAAATGAGGAAATTGCATCGCA
TTGTCTGAGTAGGTGTCATTCTATTCTGGGGGGTGGGGTGGGGCAGGACAGCAAGGGGGAGGATTGGGAA
GACAATAGCAGGCATGCTGGGGATGCGGTGGGCTCTATGGCTTCTGAGGCGGAAAGAACCAGCTGGGGCT
CGACTAGAGCTTGCGGAACCC
Features (pLannotate 1.2.2; 22 found; start..end, strand, type, name):
      4..37      +  protein_bind   FRT (minimal): supports FLP-mediated excision but not integration (Turan and Bode, 2011) FLP recombinase from the Saccharomyces cerevisiae 2μ plasmid
    816..849     -  misc_feature   MCS (fragment): pBluescript multiple cloning site
    862..880     -  promoter       T3 promoter: promoter for bacteriophage T3 RNA polymerase
    925..941     -  protein_bind   lac operator: The lac repressor binds to the lac operator to inhibit transcription in E. coli. This inhibition can be relieved by adding lactose or isopropyl-β-D-thiogalactopyranoside (IPTG). lac repressor encoded by lacI
    949..979     -  promoter       lac promoter: promoter for the E. coli lac operon
    994..1015    -  protein_bind   CAP binding site: CAP binding activates transcription in the presence of cAMP. E. coli catabolite activator protein
   1028..1120    -  CDS            lacI (fragment): lac repressor; lacI; The lac repressor binds to the lac operator to inhibit transcription in E. coli. This inhibition can be relieved by adding lactose or isopropyl-β-D-thiogalactopyranoside (IPTG).
   1303..1891    -  rep_origin     ori: high-copy-number ColE1/pMB1/pBR322/pUC origin of replication
   2062..2922    -  CDS            AmpR: β-lactamase; bla; confers resistance to ampicillin, carbenicillin, and related antibiotics
   2923..3027    -  promoter       AmpR promoter: bla
   3080..3508    -  rep_origin     f1 ori (sequence partly withheld): f1 bacteriophage origin of replication; arrow indicates direction of (+) strand synthesis
   3513..3670    -  CDS            lacZα (fragment): LacZα fragment of β-galactosidase; lacZ fragment
   3673..3691    +  promoter       T7 promoter: promoter for bacteriophage T7 RNA polymerase
   4466..4598    +  CDS            mini-AID (fragment): minimal degron from the auxin-responsive IAA17 protein of Arabidopsis thaliana (Kubota et al., 2013) acts as an auxin-inducible degron (AID) in the presence of TIR1
   4608..5324    +  CDS            EGFP: the original enhanced GFP (Yang et al., 1996) mammalian codon-optimized
   5338..5371    +  protein_bind   FRT (minimal): supports FLP-mediated excision but not integration (Turan and Bode, 2011) FLP recombinase from the Saccharomyces cerevisiae 2μ plasmid
   5435..5799    +  promoter       PGK promoter (fragment): mouse phosphoglycerate kinase 1 promoter
   5799..5905    +  promoter       PGK promoter (fragment): mouse phosphoglycerate kinase 1 promoter
   5917..5964    +  promoter       EM7 promoter: synthetic bacterial promoter&nbsp
   5983..6786    +  CDS            NeoR/KanR: aminoglycoside phosphotransferase from Tn5; aph(3')-II (or nptII); confers resistance to neomycin, kanamycin, and G418 (Geneticin®)
   6824..7048    +  polyA_signal   bGH poly(A) signal: bovine growth hormone polyadenylation signal
   7052..7073    +  promoter       SV40 promoter (fragment): SV40 enhancer and early promoter
