[The description below was written by a language model from this plasmid's Addgene catalogue record and pLannotate feature annotations shown in this document.]
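Description:
pNQL001-WAPL-AID[71-114]-eGFP-FRT-Neo/Kan-FRT is a 7.1 kb mouse gene-targeting (knock-in donor) plasmid designed to tag the endogenous Wapl locus at its C terminus with an auxin-inducible degron and a fluorescent reporter. The backbone elements are pBluescript-like: a high-copy ColE1/pUC origin, an f1 origin, flanking T7 and T3 promoters, remnants of the lac promoter/operator and lacZα, and an ampicillin resistance gene for propagation in E. coli.

The payload begins with the minimal AID degron (residues 71–114 of Arabidopsis IAA17) followed directly by EGFP, so that correct integration yields a WAPL-AID-eGFP fusion expressed from the native locus. Downstream lies a selection cassette bracketed by two minimal FRT sites. In it, a mouse PGK promoter and a bacterial EM7 promoter together drive the Tn5 NeoR/KanR gene, terminated by a bGH polyadenylation signal. This arrangement gives G418 resistance in mammalian cells and kanamycin resistance in bacteria, and the cassette can be excised with FLP recombinase after targeted clones are isolated. The unannotated stretches between the T7 promoter and the degron, and between the second FRT site and the multiple cloning site, are positioned as would be expected for Wapl homology arms. However, the feature table does not annotate them and the record does not give their extent.

The construct is intended for generating mouse cells in which WAPL can be rapidly depleted by auxin addition. This requires co-expression of the TIR1 F-box protein, which is not encoded on this plasmid. EGFP allows the tagged protein and its degradation to be monitored.
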