Addgene plasmid #175549: pNQL001-WAPL-AID[71-114]-eGFP-FRT-Neo/Kan-FRT targeting construct
Purpose: Targeting vector to introduce an AID-eGFP cassette at the mouse WAPL locus using Neomycin/Kanamycin selection. Auxin-inducible degron system.
Depositing lab: Elzo de Wit. Depositing organization: Netherlands Cancer Institute. Publication: WAPL maintains a cohesin loading cycle to preserve cell-type-specific distal gene regulation. Liu NQ, Maresca M, van den Brand T, Braccioli L, Schijns MMGA, Teunissen H, Bruneau BG, Nora EP, de Wit E. Nat Genet. 2021 Jan;53(1):100-109. doi: 10.1038/s41588-020-00744-4. Epub 2020 Dec 14. PubMed 33318687.
Backbone
  Vector backbone: pNQL001-WAPL-AID[71-114]-eGFP-FRT-Neo/Kan-FRT targeting construct
  Vector type: Mammalian Expression, Mouse Targeting
  Selectable markers: Neomycin (select with G418) ; eGFP
Growth in bacteria
  Bacterial resistance: Ampicillin, 100 μg/mL
  Growth temperature: 37°C
  Growth strain: DH5alpha
  Copy number: High Copy
Gene/Insert
  Gene/Insert name: WAPL
  Species: M. musculus (mouse)
  Mutation: none
  Entrez Gene: Wapl (a.k.a. A530089A20Rik, DIF-2, FOE, Wapal)
  Tag / fusion protein: AID[71-114]-eGFP (C terminal on insert)
Terms and licenses: Academic/Nonprofit Terms; Industry Terms: Not Available to Industry
How to cite: pNQL001-WAPL-AID[71-114]-eGFP-FRT-Neo/Kan-FRT targeting construct was a gift from Elzo de Wit (Addgene plasmid # 175549 ; http://n2t.net/addgene:175549 ; RRID:Addgene_175549)
